>Addgene plasmid #38835 | CAMK1G | depositor partial sequence | sequence record 48892 | CAMK1G sequence 1003 bps
ATGCACCATCATCATCATCATTCTTCTGGTGTAGATCTGGGTACCGAGAACCTGTACTTCCAATCCATGC
AGACCACCAACATCCGGAAAACCTTCATTTTTATGGAAGTGCTGGGATCAGGAGCTTTCTCAGAAGTTTT
CCTGGTGAAGCAAAGACTGACTGGGAAGCTCTTTGCTCTGAAGTGCATCAAGAAGTCACCTGCCTTCCGG
GACAGCAGCCTGGAGAATGAGATTGCTGTGTTGAAAAAGATCAAGCATGAAAACATTGTGACCCTGGAGG
ACATCTATGAGAGCACCACCCACTACTACCTGGTCATGCAGCTTGTTTCTGGTGGGGAGCTCTTTGACCG
GATCCTGGAGCGGGGTGTCTACACAGAGAAGGATGCCAGTCTGGTGATCCAGCAGGTCTTGTCGGCAGTG
AAATACCTACATGAGAATGGCATCGTCCACAGAGACTTAAAGCCCGAAAACCTGCTTTACCTTACCCCTG
AAGAGAACTCTAAGATCATGATCACTGACTTTGGTCTGTCCAAGATGGAACAGAATGGCATCATGTCCAC
TGCCTGTGGGACCCCAGGCTACGTGGCTCCAGAAGTGCTGGCCCAGAAACCCTACAGCAAGGCTGTGGAT
TGCTGGTCCATCGGCGTCATCACCTACATATTGCTCTGTGGATACCCCCCGTTCTATGAAGAAACGGAGT
CTAAGCTTTTCGAGAAGATCAAGGAGGGCTACTATGAGTTTGAGTCTCCATTCTGGGATGACATTTCTGA
GTCAGCCAAGGACTTTATTTGCCACTTGCTTGAGAAGGATCCGAACGAGCGGTACACCTGTGAGAAGGCC
TTGAGTCATCCCTGGATTGACGGAAACACAGCCCTCCACCGGGACATCTACCCATCAGTCAGCCTCCAGA
TCCAGAAGAACTTTGCTAAGAGCAAGTGGAGGCAAGCCTTCAACGCAGCAGCTGTGGTGCACCACTGACA
GTAAAGGTGGATACGGATCCGAA
