>Addgene plasmid #38835 | CAMK1G | addgene partial sequence | sequence record 50316 | T7_term
TGGTGGTGGTGGTGGTGCTCGAGTGCGGCCGCAAGCTTGTCGACGGAGCTCGAATTCGGATCCGTATCCA
CCTTTACTGTCAGTGGTGCACCACAGCTGCTGCGTTGAAGGCTTGCCTCCACTTGCTCTTAGCAAAGTTC
TTCTGGATCTGGAGGCTGACTGATGGGTAGATGTCCCGGTGGAGGGCTGTGTTTCCGTCAATCCAGGGAT
GACTCAAGGCCTTCTCACAGGTGTACCGCTCGTTCGGATCCTTCTCAAGCAAGTGGCAAATAAAGTCCTT
GGCTGACTCAGAAATGTCATCCCAGAATGGAGACTCAAACTCATAGTAGCCCTCCTTGATCTTCTCGAAA
AGCTTAGACTCCGTTTCTTCATAGAACGGGGGGTATCCACAGAGCAATATGTAGGTGATGACGCCGATGG
ACCAGCAATCCACAGCCTTGCTGTAGGGTTTCTGGGCCAGCACTTCTGGAGCCACGTAGCCTGGGGTCCC
ACAGGCAGTGGACATGATGCCATTCTGTTCCATCTTGGACAGACCAAAGTCAGTGATCATGATCTTAGAG
TTCTCTTCAGGGGTAAGGTAAAGCAGGTTTTCGGGCTTTAAGTCTCTGTGGACGATGCCATTCTCATGTA
GGTATTTCACTGCCGACAAGACCTGCTGGATCACCAGACTGGCATCCTTCTCTGTGTAGACACCCCGCTC
CAGGATCCGGTCAAAGAGCTCCCCACCAGAAACAAGCTGCATGACCAGGTAGTAGTGGGTGGTGCTCTCA
TAGATGTCCTCCAGGGTCACAATGTTTTCATGCTTGATCTTTTTCAACACAGCAATCTCATTCTCCA
