>Addgene plasmid #38835 | CAMK1G | addgene partial sequence | sequence record 52718 | T7 5'-TAATACGACTCACTATAGGG-3'
CTCTGAATATTTTGTTTACTTTAAGAAGGAGATATACATATGCACCATCATCATCATCATTCTTCTGGTG
TAGATCTGGGTACCGAGAACCTGTACTTCCAATCCATGCAGACCACCAACATCCGGAAAACCTTCATTTT
TATGGAAGTGCTGGGATCAGGAGCTTTCTCAGAAGTTTTCCTGGTGAAGCAAAGACTGACTGGGAAGCTC
TTTGCTCTGAAGTGCATCAAGAAGTCACCTGCCTTCCGGGACAGCAGCCTGGAGAATGAGATTGCTGTGT
TGAAAAAGATCAAGCATGAAAACATTGTGACCCTGGAGGACATCTATGAGAGCACCACCCACTACTACCT
GGTCATGCAGCTTGTTTCTGGTGGGGAGCTCTTTGACCGGATCCTGGAGCGGGGTGTCTACACAGAGAAG
GATGCCAGTCTGGTGATCCAGCAGGTCTTGTCGGCAGTGAAATACCTACATGAGAATGGCATCGTCCACA
GAGACTTAAAGCCCGAAAACCTGCTTTACCTTACCCCTGAAGAGAACTCTAAGATCATGATCACTGACTT
TGGTCTGTCCAAGATGGAACAGAATGGCATCATGTCCACTGCCTGTGGGACCCCAGGCTACGTGGCTCCA
GAAGTGCTGGCCCAGAAACCCTACAGCAAGGCTGTGGATTGCTGGTCCATCGGCGTCATCACCTACATAT
TGCTCTGTGGATACCCCCCGTTCTATGAAGAAACGGAGTCTAAGCTTTTCGAGAAGATCAAGGAGGGCTA
CTATGAGTTTGAGTCTCCATTCTGGGATGACATTTCTGAGTCAGCCAAGGACTTTATTTGCCACTTGCTT
GAGAAGGATCCGAACGAGCG
