[The description below was written by a language model from this plasmid's Addgene catalogue record.]
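Description:
CAMK1G is a bacterial expression plasmid built on the pNIC28-Bsa4 backbone from the SGC, designed to produce recombinant human calcium/calmodulin-dependent protein kinase IG (also known as CLICK-III or CaMKIgamma) in E. coli for structural work. It is maintained as a low-copy plasmid under kanamycin selection. The record does not include a feature table, so the origin of replication and the exact promoter are not explicitly stated. However, the listed sequencing primers (T7 forward and T7 terminator) indicate that the insert sits between T7 promoter and terminator regions, the usual arrangement for expression driven by T7 RNA polymerase in a suitable host strain.

The insert is about 1 kb of human CAMK1G coding sequence, introduced by ligation-independent cloning. The record cautions that it may not be the full open reading frame, which is typical of constructs trimmed to a well-behaved domain for crystallography. The entry also links this insert to a deposited protein structure. The protein is expressed with an N-terminal polyhistidine tag followed by a TEV protease cleavage site. The tag allows capture by immobilised metal affinity chromatography, and TEV cleavage then removes it to leave a near-native protein. The stated purpose is bacterial expression for structure determination. The same purified kinase fragment could in principle serve biochemical or ligand-binding studies, although the record does not describe such uses.
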