Addgene plasmid #38835: CAMK1G
Purpose: Bacterial expression for structure determination; may not be full ORF
Depositing lab: Nicola Burgess-Brown. Depositing organization: University of Oxford.
Backbone
  Vector backbone: pNIC28-Bsa4
  Backbone manufacturer: SGC
  Vector type: Bacterial Expression
Growth in bacteria
  Bacterial resistance: Kanamycin, 50 μg/mL
  Growth temperature: 37°C
  Growth strain: Mach1
  Copy number: Low Copy
Gene/Insert
  Gene/Insert name: CAMK1G (alt names: calcium/calmodulin-dependent protein kinase IG; PDB:2JAM)
  Species: H. sapiens (human)
  Insert size (bp): 1003
  Entrez Gene: Camk1g (a.k.a. CLICK-III, CaMKIgamma)
  Tag / fusion protein: His Tev (N terminal on insert)
  Cloning method: Ligation Independent Cloning
  Sequencing primers: 5′ T7; 3′ T7-term
Terms and licenses: Academic/Nonprofit Terms; Industry Terms: Not Available to Industry
How to cite: CAMK1G was a gift from Nicola Burgess-Brown (Addgene plasmid # 38835 ; http://n2t.net/addgene:38835 ; RRID:Addgene_38835)
